>Addgene plasmid #58378 | pT2KXIGdeltaIn-MCS-birA-tagRFP | depositor full sequence | sequence record 90222 | pT2KXIGdeltaIn-MCS-birA-tagRFP sequence 7883 bps
CCACCTAAATTGTAAGCGTTAATATTTTGTTAAAATTCGCGTTAAATTTTTGTTAAATCAGCTCATTTTT
TAACCAATAGGCCGAAATCGGCAAAATCCCTTATAAATCAAAAGAATAGACCGAGATAGGGT
[37 nt withheld, positions 133-169]
AAAGAACGTGGACTCCAACGTCAAAGG
[49 nt withheld, positions 197-245]
T
[91 nt withheld, positions 247-337]
G
[124 nt withheld, positions 339-462]
CCCATTCGCCATTCAGGCTGCGCAACTGTTGGGAAGGGCGATCGGTGCGGGCCTCTTCGCTATTACGCCA
GCTGGCGAAAGGGGGATGTGCTGCAAGGCGATTAAGTTGGGTAACGCCAGGGTTTTCCCAGTCACGACGT
TGTAAAACGACGGCCAGTGAGCGCGCGTAATACGACTCACTATAGGGCGAATTGGGTACCAAATAGTAGG
AATTACCCACCTGTACAAGTGCTGAAAACTTGGATGAATAAGCCCGTTTGCCATTTTCTACTGCTATTTT
AAATCTTTTCTGTATTTGTCTGCATTTGTCTTTACCCTTGAATAAATGTTTTAGTTGTTTTTTTTCAATT
ATGACTGTGTTTAACAGACATTATTACAATAATATGTAATAGTAGTACACACTATTATTATGTAATAGTA
CTTGTTGACTGTATTTGAGAACTGGACCGAGTGAGTGTTACGTCACCCATTCAAAATGACTTACTTCTGG
CTCCAACAAAATGAAGTTAATTCAGTTGCCATTTTTCACTGTATGGACATCGCCGTGTTGGAGCTAGACG
TCGCCAATAAGCAAGAAAGAGCCGAGATGCGTCGAGTCTGAGTCACCGTTCCTATGGCAACCCCTCTAAC
CAATCAGAAGTAAGCTTGTTGGAAGTCCACAGCCTACCACTTGAAAGCGGGCTGCACAAAATCTGTCAAA
CGTTTTGAACGTTGGATGTGAGAGCACATACTTTTATTAAGGCATCTGGTTGGTCAGTTTATAATATCAA
CAACTTGGGCTACAGAAAAGAAAAGTTATTACAGAAATTATGATTAACAAGTACATGTTAAATAAAGATT
TTAATATGAATGCCACCACTGGAGCATTCATGCCATTTGGAGCTTCTTCCTGTTTGGATCACTAGAAGGA
GGAGGTCACTCATTACAGTTCTCATATACAGTCGTTGGTTGGTTGGTTGGTTGGTTGGTTGGTAGATTGA
TTGATTGATTGATTGATTGATTGATTGATTGATTGATTGATTGATTGATTGATTGATTGATTGATTGATT
GATTGATTGATTGATTGATTGATTGATTGGTAGTCAAAATAAGAAATAATTTCCACAGATTCATTACAGA
AATGATTAAATGCATACATAAAAAACTGGGGGGGGGGGGATACAACAACACACTTAAGTCACATTTGCCT
ACGTAAAGAAAAGTAAAGAAAATCAATAGCTATATTTTACATCTCCTTTTTTTGCTGTCTTTTAATTAGC
CTTGTTTTGCTGTTATCTTGATTGAAACTGTAACTTCTTCACCTGCTTCTTTTCTTTGTAGGTTTTGCCA
GCCCAGAAACAGGCATGGCTGTGCAAGGCCAGAGCACCATGCACAATGCGCTGCATGTCTTCATGAACGG
CTCAATGTCCTCAGTCCAGGGCTCAGCCAACGACCCCATCTTCCTCCTTCACCATGCTTTCATTGACAGG
TAACAAACACGTCATGACATTAGACTGCACAGTTTTTGACAAAGTTCATACAATCTGTTGTTTATAGCTG
CTACAATTAGTGAAGTTTGTGAATGTACTTGGATGAGCAGCGAAAGATCAATTGAGATCAATTGTTAGAG
TTTGGTTGCCCTGCAGAGCAAAGAACAAAAAATAATCTGGTGGCTTTACTGCGTGAGGTTATTATTGGTG
GAATAGAAACACAAAACATAATTGCATTTATTTGTTTAATTTTTTATCTTATCTTAACTTTCATCTTGCA
TATTTGTTTCTTACATCATTTCTAGCATCTTTGAGCGCTGGCTAAGAACTCATCAGCCTCCCCGGTCCAT
CTACCCACGTACCAATGCACCAATTGGCCACAATGACGGCTACTACATGGTGCCATTCCTTCCTCTTTAT
AGGAATGGAGACTACCTCCTGTCCAACAAGGCTCTTGGATACGAGTACGCCTACCTGTTGGACCCAGGTC
ATTGCACAACACCAGAAATGCCCTCTGATCTGCAAAAGACGTGAATATCTGTTCAGACACCCATATCCAC
TCTGTTCCACACAGGTCAGAGGTTTGTCCAGGAGTTCTTGACAGAGGTGTAAAAAGTACTCAAAAATTTT
ACTCAAGTGAAAGTACAAGTACTTAGGGAAAATTTTACTCAATTAAAAGTAAAAGTATCTGGCTAGAATC
TTACTTGAGTAAAAGTAAAAAAGTACTCCATTAAAATTGTACTTGAGTATTAAGGAAGTAAAAGTAAAAG
CAAGAAAGAAAACTAGAGATTCTTGTTTAAGCTTTTAATCTCAAAAAACATTAAATGAAATGCATACAAG
GTTTTATCCTGCTTTAGAACTGTTTGTATTTAATTATCAAACTATAAGACAGACAATCTAATGCCAGTAC
ACGCTACTCAAAGTTGTAAAACCTCAGATTTAACTTCAGTAGAAGCTGATTCTCAAAATTGTTAGTGTCA
AGCCTAGCTCTTTTGGGGCTGAAAAGCAATCCTGCAGTGCTGAAAAGCCTCTCACAGGCAGCCGATGCGG
GAAGAGGTGTATTAGTCTTGATAGAGAGGCTGCAAATAGCAGGAAACGTGAGCAGAGACTCCCTGGTGTC
TGAAACACAGGCCAGATGGGCCCTCGAGTTAATTAAAGGCCTGGCCGGCCGAATTCGGATCCGCCACCAT
GAAGGATAACACCGTGCCACTGAAATTGATTGCCCTGTTAGCGAACGGTGAATTTCACTCTGGCGAGCAG
TTGGGTGAAACGCTGGGAATGAGCCGGGCGGCTATTAATAAACACATTCAGACACTGCGTGACTGGGGCG
TTGATGTCTTTACCGTTCCGGGTAAAGGATACAGCCTGCCTGAGCCTATCCAGTTACTTAATGCTAAACA
GATATTGGGTCAGCTGGATGGCGGTAGTGTAGCCGTGCTGCCTGTGATTGACTCCACGAATCAGTACCTT
CTTGATCGTATCGGAGAGCTTAAATCGGGCGATGCTTGCATTGCAGAATACCAGCAGGCTGGCCGTGGTC
GCCGGGGTCGGAAATGGTTTTCGCCTTTTGGCGCAAACTTATATTTGTCGATGTTCTGGCGTCTGGAACA
AGGCCCGGCGGCGGCGATTGGTTTAAGTCTGGTTATCGGTATCGTGATGGCGGAAGTATTACGCAAGCTG
GGTGCAGATAAAGTTCGTGTTAAATGGCCTAATGACCTCTATCTGCAGGATCGCAAGCTGGCAGGCATTC
TGGTGGAGCTGACTGGCAAAACTGGCGATGCGGCGCAAATAGTCATTGGAGCCGGGATCAACATGGCAAT
GCGCCGTGTTGAAGAGAGTGTCGTTAATCAGGGGTGGATCACGCTGCAGGAAGCGGGGATCAATCTCGAT
CGTAATACGTTGGCGGCCATGCTAATACGTGAATTACGTGCTGCGTTGGAACTCTTCGAACAAGAAGGAT
TGGCACCTTATCTGTCGCGCTGGGAAAAGCTGGATAATTTTATTAATCGCCCAGTGAAACTTATCATTGG
TGATAAAGAAATATTTGGCATTTCACGCGGAATAGACAAACAGGGGGCTTTATTACTTGAGCAGGATGGA
ATAATAAAACCCTGGATGGGCGGTGAAATATCCCTGCGTAGTGCAGAAAAAAAGCTTGCCACCATGGTGT
CTAAGGGCGAAGAGCTGATTAAGGAGAACATGCACATGAAGCTGTACATGGAGGGCACCGTGAACAACCA
CCACTTCAAGTGCACATCCGAGGGCGAAGGCAAGCCCTACGAGGGCACCCAGACCATGAGAATCAAGGTG
GTCGAGGGCGGCCCTCTCCCCTTCGCCTTCGACATCCTGGCTACCAGCTTCATGTACGGCAGCAGAACCT
TCATCAACCACACCCAGGGCATCCCCGATTTCTTTAAGCAGTCCTTCCCTGAGGGCTTCACATGGGAGAG
AGTCACCACATACGAAGACGGGGGCGTGCTGACCGCTACCCAGGACACCAGCCTCCAGGACGGCTGCCTC
ATCTACAACGTCAAGATCAGAGGGGTGAACTTCCCATCCAACGGCCCTGTGATGCAGAAGAAAACACTCG
GCTGGGAGGCCAACACCGAGATGCTGTACCCCGCTGACGGCGGCCTGGAAGGCAGAACCGACATGGCCCT
GAAGCTCGTGGGCGGGGGCCACCTGATCTGCAACTTCAAGACCACATACAGATCCAAGAAACCCGCTAAG
AACCTCAAGATGCCCGGCGTCTACTATGTGGACCACAGACTGGAAAGAATCAAGGAGGCCGACAAAGAGA
CCTACGTCGAGCAGCACGAGGTGGCTGTGGCCAGATACTGCGACCTCCCTAGCAAACTGGGGCACAAACT
TAATGGCATGGACGAGCTGTACAAGTAAATCGATGATGATCCAGACATGATAAGATACATTGATGAGTTT
GGACAAACCACAACTAGAATGCAGTGAAAAAAATGCTTTATTTGTGAAATTTGTGATGCTATTGCTTTAT
TTGTAACCATTATAAGCTGCAATAAACAAGTTAACAACAACAATTGCATTCATTTTATGTTTCAGGTTCA
GGGGGAGGTGTGGGAGGTTTTTTAAAGCAAGTAAAACCTCTACAAATGTGGTATGGCTGATTATGATCCT
CTAGATCAGATCTGCGAAGATACGGCCACGGGTGCTCTTGATCCTGTGGCTGATTTTGGACTGTGCTGCT
CGCAGCTGCTGATGAATCACATACTTCCTCCATTTTCTTCCACTGATTGACTGTTATAATTTCCCTAATT
TCCAGGTCAAGGTGCTGTGCATTGTGGTAATAGATGTGACATGACGTCACTTCCAAAGGACCAATGAACA
TGTCTGACCAATTTCATATAATGTGAAAACGATTTTCATAGGCAGAATAAATAACATTTAAATTAAACTG
GGCATCAGCGCAATTCAATTGGTTTGGTAATAGCAAGGGAAAATAGAATGAAGTGATCTCCAAAAAATAA
GTACTTTTTGACTGTAAATAAAATTGTAAGGAGTAAAAAGTACTTTTTTTTCTAAAAAAATGTAATTAAG
TAAAAGTAAAAGTATTGATTTTTAATTGTACTCAAGTAAAGTAAAAATCCCCAAAAATAATACTTAAGTA
CAGTAATCAAGTAAAATTACTCAAGTACTTTACACCTCTGGTTCTTGACCCCCTACCTTCAGCAAGCCCA
GCAGATCCACTAGTTCTAGAGCGGCCGCCACCGCGGTGGAGCTCCAGCTTTTGTTCCCTTTAGTGAGGGT
TAATTGCGCGCTTGGCGTAATCATGGTCATAGCTGTTTCCTGTGTGAAATTGTTATCCGCTCACAATTCC
ACACAACATACGAGCCGGAAGCATAAAGTGTAAAGCCTGGGGTGCCTAATGAGTGAGCTAACTCACATTA
ATTGCGTTGCGCTCACTGCCCGCTTTCCAGTCGGGAAACCTGTCGTGCCAGCTGCATTAATGAATCGGCC
AACGCGCGGGGAGAGGCGGTTTGCGTATTGGGCGCTCTTCCGCTTCCTCGCTCACTGACTCGCTGCGCTC
GGTCGTTCGGCTGCGGCGAGCGGTATCAGCTCACTCAAAGGCGGTAATACGGTTATCCACAGAATCAGGG
GATAACGCAGGAAAGAACATGTGAGCAAAAGGCCAGCAAAAGGCCAGGAACCGTAAAAAGGCCGCGTTGC
TGGCGTTTTTCCATAGGCTCCGCCCCCCTGACGAGCATCACAAAAATCGACGCTCAAGTCAGAGGTGGCG
AAACCCGACAGGACTATAAAGATACCAGGCGTTTCCCCCTGGAAGCTCCCTCGTGCGCTCTCCTGTTCCG
ACCCTGCCGCTTACCGGATACCTGTCCGCCTTTCTCCCTTCGGGAAGCGTGGCGCTTTCTCATAGCTCAC
GCTGTAGGTATCTCAGTTCGGTGTAGGTCGTTCGCTCCAAGCTGGGCTGTGTGCACGAACCCCCCGTTCA
GCCCGACCGCTGCGCCTTATCCGGTAACTATCGTCTTGAGTCCAACCCGGTAAGACACGACTTATCGCCA
CTGGCAGCAGCCACTGGTAACAGGATTAGCAGAGCGAGGTATGTAGGCGGTGCTACAGAGTTCTTGAAGT
GGTGGCCTAACTACGGCTACACTAGAAGGACAGTATTTGGTATCTGCGCTCTGCTGAAGCCAGTTACCTT
CGGAAAAAGAGTTGGTAGCTCTTGATCCGGCAAACAAACCACCGCTGGTAGCGGTGGTTTTTTTGTTTGC
AAGCAGCAGATTACGCGCAGAAAAAAAGGATCTCAAGAAGATCCTTTGATCTTTTCTACGGGGTCTGACG
CTCAGTGGAACGAAAACTCACGTTAAGGGATTTTGGTCATGAGATTATCAAAAAGGATCTTCACCTAGAT
CCTTTTAAATTAAAAATGAAGTTTTAAATCAATCTAAAGTATATATGAGTAAACTTGGTCTGACAGTTAC
CAATGCTTAATCAGTGAGGCACCTATCTCAGCGATCTGTCTATTTCGTTCATCCATAGTTGCCTGACTCC
CCGTCGTGTAGATAACTACGATACGGGAGGGCTTACCATCTGGCCCCAGTGCTGCAATGATACCGCGAGA
CCCACGCTCACCGGCTCCAGATTTATCAGCAATAAACCAGCCAGCCGGAAGGGCCGAGCGCAGAAGTGGT
CCTGCAACTTTATCCGCCTCCATCCAGTCTATTAATTGTTGCCGGGAAGCTAGAGTAAGTAGTTCGCCAG
TTAATAGTTTGCGCAACGTTGTTGCCATTGCTACAGGCATCGTGGTGTCACGCTCGTCGTTTGGTATGGC
TTCATTCAGCTCCGGTTCCCAACGATCAAGGCGAGTTACATGATCCCCCATGTTGTGCAAAAAAGCGGTT
AGCTCCTTCGGTCCTCCGATCGTTGTCAGAAGTAAGTTGGCCGCAGTGTTATCACTCATGGTTATGGCAG
CACTGCATAATTCTCTTACTGTCATGCCATCCGTAAGATGCTTTTCTGTGACTGGTGAGTACTCAACCAA
GTCATTCTGAGAATAGTGTATGCGGCGACCGAGTTGCTCTTGCCCGGCGTCAATACGGGATAATACCGCG
CCACATAGCAGAACTTTAAAAGTGCTCATCATTGGAAAACGTTCTTCGGGGCGAAAACTCTCAAGGATCT
TACCGCTGTTGAGATCCAGTTCGATGTAACCCACTCGTGCACCCAACTGATCTTCAGCATCTTTTACTTT
CACCAGCGTTTCTGGGTGAGCAAAAACAGGAAGGCAAAATGCCGCAAAAAAGGGAATAAGGGCGACACGG
AAATGTTGAATACTCATACTCTTCCTTTTTCAATATTATTGAAGCATTTATCAGGGTTATTGTCTCATGA
GCGGATACATATTTGAATGTATTTAGAAAAATAAACAAATAGGGGTTCCGCGCACATTTCCCCGAAAAGT
G
Features (pLannotate 1.2.2; 16 found; start..end, strand, type, name):
     34..462     -  rep_origin     f1 ori (sequence partly withheld): f1 bacteriophage origin of replication; arrow indicates direction of (+) strand synthesis
    467..622     -  CDS            lacZα (fragment): LacZα fragment of β-galactosidase; lacZ fragment
    630..648     +  promoter       T7 promoter: promoter for bacteriophage T7 RNA polymerase
   3121..4083    +  CDS            birA: BIRA_ECOLI - Also known as bioR, dhbB. Experimental evidence at protein level: Swiss-Prot protein existence level 1. Acts both as a biotin--[acetyl-CoA-carboxylase] ligase and a biotin-operon repressor. In the presence of ATP, BirA activates biotin to form the BirA-biotinyl-5'-adenylate (BirA-bio-5'-AMP or holoBirA) complex. HoloBirA can either transfer the biotinyl moiety to the biotin carboxyl carrier protein (BCCP) subunit of acetyl-CoA carboxylase, or bind to the biotin operator site and inhibit transcription of the operon. From Escherichia coli (strain K12).
   4096..4827    +  CDS            TagRFP-T: TagRFP-T is a basic (constitutively fluorescent) red fluorescent protein published in 2008, derived from Entacmaea quadricolor. It has low acid sensitivity.
   4840..4974    -  polyA_signal   SV40 poly(A) signal: SV40 polyadenylation signal
   4997..5080    -  CDS            large T antigen (fragment): large T antigen from SV40 (simian virus 40)
   5646..5686    -  misc_feature   MCS (fragment): pBluescript multiple cloning site
   5699..5717    -  promoter       T3 promoter: promoter for bacteriophage T3 RNA polymerase
   5762..5778    -  protein_bind   lac operator: The lac repressor binds to the lac operator to inhibit transcription in E. coli. This inhibition can be relieved by adding lactose or isopropyl-β-D-thiogalactopyranoside (IPTG). lac repressor encoded by lacI
   5786..5816    -  promoter       lac promoter: promoter for the E. coli lac operon
   5831..5852    -  protein_bind   CAP binding site: CAP binding activates transcription in the presence of cAMP. E. coli catabolite activator protein
   5865..5957    -  CDS            lacI (fragment): lac repressor; lacI; The lac repressor binds to the lac operator to inhibit transcription in E. coli. This inhibition can be relieved by adding lactose or isopropyl-β-D-thiogalactopyranoside (IPTG).
   6140..6728    -  rep_origin     ori: high-copy-number ColE1/pMB1/pBR322/pUC origin of replication
   6899..7759    -  CDS            AmpR: β-lactamase; bla; confers resistance to ampicillin, carbenicillin, and related antibiotics
   7760..7864    -  promoter       AmpR promoter: bla
