[The description below was written by a language model from this plasmid's Addgene catalogue record and pLannotate feature annotations shown in this document.]
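Description:
pT2KXIGdeltaIn-MCS-birA-tagRFP is a Tol2 transposon transgenesis vector for zebrafish, built on the pT2KXIGdeltaIn backbone, and totals 7,883 bp. Its bacterial portion is pBluescript-like. It carries a high-copy ColE1/pUC origin, an AmpR (β-lactamase) cassette with its own promoter for ampicillin selection, and an f1 origin. It also retains remnants of the lacZα/lac promoter region flanked by T7 and T3 promoters.

The payload is a 1.7 kb open reading frame in which the E. coli biotin ligase BirA is followed by a red fluorescent protein as a C-terminal tag. The annotation identifies this protein as TagRFP-T. An SV40 polyadenylation signal lies just downstream. The catalogue lists zebrafish as the insert species, but the feature table identifies birA as the E. coli K12 gene, so zebrafish is better read as the intended host.

No eukaryotic promoter is annotated upstream of birA. The "MCS" in the name suggests that a tissue-specific promoter of choice is meant to be cloned there, although the record does not say so explicitly. About 2.4 kb upstream of birA, and a shorter stretch after the poly(A) region, carry no annotations. The Tol2 arms that would mediate transposase-dependent genomic integration presumably lie in these regions, but the feature table does not mark them.

The stated purpose is biotin-based TRAP (translating ribosome affinity purification). BirA expressed in a chosen cell population biotinylates a tagged ribosomal protein supplied separately, so that ribosomes and their bound mRNAs can be captured. The red fluorescence reports where the ligase is expressed. The repository's quality-control sequencing found some discrepancies with the depositor's sequence, which are not thought to affect function.
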