Addgene plasmid #58378: pT2KXIGdeltaIn-MCS-birA-tagRFP
Purpose: tol2 transgenesis for biotin based TRAP - BirA ligase
Depositing lab: Didier Stainier. Depositing organization: Max Planck Institute for Heart and Lung Research. Publication: Translational profiling through biotinylation of tagged ribosomes in zebrafish. Housley MP, Reischauer S, Dieu M, Raes M, Stainier DY, Vanhollebeke B. Development. 2014 Oct;141(20):3988-93. doi: 10.1242/dev.111849. Epub 2014 Sep 17. PubMed 25231762.
Backbone
  Vector backbone: pT2KXIGdeltaIn
  Backbone manufacturer: Kawakami
  Backbone size w/o insert (bp): 6173
  Total vector size (bp): 7883
Growth in bacteria
  Bacterial resistance: Ampicillin, 100 μg/mL
  Growth temperature: 37°C
  Growth strain: DH5alpha
  Copy number: High Copy
Gene/Insert
  Gene/Insert name: birA tagRFP (alt name: biotin ligase)
  Species: D. rerio (zebrafish)
  Insert size (bp): 1710
  Tag / fusion protein: tagRFP (C terminal on insert)
Terms and licenses: Academic/Nonprofit Terms; Industry Terms: Not Available to Industry
Depositor comments: Note: Addgene's quality control sequencing has found some discrepancies with the depositor's uploaded sequence. The depositing lab is aware of these differences, and they are not thought to affect plasmid function.
How to cite: pT2KXIGdeltaIn-MCS-birA-tagRFP was a gift from Didier Stainier (Addgene plasmid # 58378 ; http://n2t.net/addgene:58378 ; RRID:Addgene_58378)
