>Addgene plasmid #58378 | pT2KXIGdeltaIn-MCS-birA-tagRFP | addgene partial sequence | sequence record 91830 | M13pUC-Fwd 5'-CCCAGTCACGACGTTGTAAAACG-3'
CGCGTAATACGACTCACTATAGGGCGAATTGGGTACCAAATAGTAGGAATTACCCACCTGTACAAGTGCT
GAAAACTTGGATGAATAAGCCCGTTTGCCATTTTCTACTGCTATTTTAAATCTTTTCTGTATTTGTCTGC
ATTTGTCTTTACCCTTGAATAAATGTTTTAGTTGTTTTTTTTCAATTATGACTGTGTTTAACAGACATTA
TTACAATAATATGTAATAGTAGTACACACTATTATTATGTAATAGTACTTGTTGACTGTATTTGAGAACT
GGACCGAGTGAGTGTTACGTCACCCATTCAAAATGACTTACTTCTGGCTCCAACAAAATGAAGTTAATTC
AGTTGCCATTTTTCACTGTATGGACATCGCCGTGTTGGAGCTAGACGTTGCCAATAAGCAAGAAAGAGCC
GAGATGCGTCGAGTCTGAGTCACCGTTCCTATGGCAACCCCTCTAACCAATCAGAAGTAAGCTTGTTGGA
AGTCCACAGCCTACCACTTGAAAGCGGGCTGCACAAAATCTGTCAAACGTTTTGAACGTTGGATGTGAGA
GCACATACTTTTATTAAGGCATCTGGTTGGTCAGTTTATAATATCAACAACTTGGGCTACAGAAAAGAAA
AGTTATTACAGAAATTATGATTAACAAGTACATGTTAAATAAAGATTTTAATATGAATGCCACCACTGGA
GCATTCATGCCATTTGGAGCTTCTTCCTGTTTGGATCACTAGAAGGAGGAGGTCACTCATTACAGTTCTC
ATATACAGTCGTTGGTTGGTTGGTTGGTTGGTAGATTGATTGATTGATTGATTGATTGATTGATTGATTG
ATTGATTGATTGATTGATTGATTGATTGATTGATTGATTGGTAGTCAAAATAAGAAATAATTTCCACAGA
TTCATTACAGAAATGATTAAATGCATACATAAAAAACTGGGGGG
