>Addgene plasmid #58378 | pT2KXIGdeltaIn-MCS-birA-tagRFP | addgene partial sequence | sequence record 91831 | M13pUC-Rev 5'-AGCGGATAACAATTTCACACAGG-3'
TGACCATGATTACGCCAAGCGCGCAATTAACCCTCACTAAAGGGAACAAAAGCTGGAGCTCCACCGCGGT
GGCGGCCGCTCTAGAACTAGTGGATCTGCTGGGCTTGCTGAAGGTAGGGGGTCAAGAACCAGAGGTGTAA
AGTACTTGAGTAATTTTACTTGATTACTGTACTTAAGTATTATTTTTGGGGATTTTTACTTTACTTGAGT
ACAATTAAAAATCAATACTTTTACTTTTACTTAATTACATTTTTTTAGAAAAAAAAGTACTTTTTACTCC
TTACAATTTTATTTACAGTCAAAAAGTACTTATTTTTTGGAGATCACTTCATTCTATTTTCCCTTGCTAT
TACCAAACCAATTGAATTGCGCTGATGCCCAGTTTAATTTAAATGTTATTTATTCTGCCTATGAAAATCG
TTTTCACATTATATGAAATTGGTCAGACATGTTCATTGGTCCTTTGGAAGTGACGTCATGTCACATCTAT
TACCACAATGCACAGCACCTTGACCTGGAAATTAGGGAAATTATAACAGTCAATCAGTGGAAGAAAATGG
AGGAAGTATGTGATTCATCAGCAGCTGCGAGCAGCACAGTCCAAAATCAGCCACAGGATCAAGAGCACCC
GTGGCCGTATCTTCGCAGATCTGATCTAGAGGATCATAATCAGCCATACCACATTTGTAGAGGTTTTACT
TGCTTTAAAAAACCTCCCACACCTCCCCCTGAACCTGAAACATAAAATGAATGCAATTGTTGTTGTTAAC
TTGTTTATTGCAGCTTATAATGGTTACAAATAAAGCAATAGCATCACAAATTTCACAAATAAAGCATTTT
TTTCACTGCATTCTAGTTGTGGTTTGTCCAAACTCATCAATGTATCTTATCATGTCTGGATCATCATCGA
TTTACTTGTACAGCTCGTCCATGCCATTAAGTTTGTGCCCCAGTTTGCTAGGGAGGTCGCAGTATCTGGC
CACAGCCACCTCGTGCTGCTCGACGTAGGTCTCTTTGTCGGCCTCCTTGATTCTTTCCAGTCTGTGGTCC
ACATAGTAGACGCCGGGCATCTTGAGGTTCTTAGCGGGTTTCTTGGAT
