>Addgene plasmid #58378 | pT2KXIGdeltaIn-MCS-birA-tagRFP | addgene partial sequence | sequence record 91832 | EBV-rev 5'-GTGGTTTGTCCAAACTCATC-3'
TGTCTGGATCATCATCGATTTACTTGTACAGCTCGTCCATGCCATTAAGTTTGTGCCCCAGTTTGCTAGG
GAGGTCGCAGTATCTGGCCACAGCCACCTCGTGCTGCTCGACGTAGGTCTCTTTGTCGGCCTCCTTGATT
CTTTCCAGTCTGTGGTCCACATAGTAGACGCCGGGCATCTTGAGGTTCTTAGCGGGTTTCTTGGATCTGT
ATGTGGTCTTGAAGTTGCAGATCAGGTGGCCCCCGCCCACGAGCTTCAGGGCCATGTCGGTTCTGCCTTC
CAGGCCGCCGTCAGCGGGGTACAGCATCTCGGTGTTGGCCTCCCAGCCGAGTGTTTTCTTCTGCATCACA
GGGCCGTTGGATGGGAAGTTCACCCCTCTGATCTTGACGTTGTAGATGAGGCAGCCGTCCTGGAGGCTGG
TGTCCTGGGTAGCGGTCAGCACGCCCCCGTCTTCGTATGTGGTGACTCTCTCCCATGTGAAGCCCTCAGG
GAAGGACTGCTTAAAGAAATCGGGGATGCCCTGGGTGTGGTTGATGAAGGTTCTGCTGCCGTACATGAAG
CTGGTAGCCAGGATGTCGAAGGCGAAGGGGAGAGGGCCGCCCTCGACCACCTTGATTCTCATGGTCTGGG
TGCCCTCGTAGGGCTTGCCTTCGCCCTCGGATGTGCACTTGAAGTGGTGGTTGTTCACGGTGCCCTCCAT
GTACAGCTTCATGTGCATGTTCTCCTTAATCAGCTCTTCGCCCTTAGACACCATGGTGGCAAGCTTTTTT
TCTGCACTACGCAGGGATATTTCACCGCCCATCCAGGGTTTTATTATTCCATCCTGCTCAAGTAATAAAG
CCCCCTGTTTGTCTATTCCGCGTGAAATGCCAAATATTTCTTTATCACCAATGATAAGTTTCACTGGGCG
ATTAATAAAATTATCCAGCTTTTCCCAGCGCGACAGATAAGGTGCCAATCCTTCTTGTTCGAAGAGTTCC
AACGCAGCACGTAATTCACGTATTAGCATGGCCGCCAACGTATTACGATCGAGATTGATCCCCGCTTCCT
GCAGCGTGATCCACCCCTGATTAAC
