>Addgene plasmid #58378 | pT2KXIGdeltaIn-MCS-birA-tagRFP | addgene partial sequence | sequence record 91833 | mTagBFP-R 5'-gtgccctccatgtacagctt-3'
CGCCCTTAGACACCATGGTGGCAAGCTTTTTTTCTGCACTACGCAGGGATATTTCACCGCCCATCCAGGG
TTTTATTATTCCATCCTGCTCAAGTAATAAAGCCCCCTGTTTGTCTATTCCGCGTGAAATGCCAAATATT
TCTTTATCACCAATGATAAGTTTCACTGGGCGATTAATAAAATTATCCAGCTTTTCCCAGCGCGACAGAT
AAGGTGCCAATCCTTCTTGTTCGAAGAGTTCCAACGCAGCACGTAATTCACGTATTAGCATGGCCGCCAA
CGTATTACGATCGAGATTGATCCCCGCTTCCTGCAGCGTGATCCACCCCTGATTAACGACACTCTCTTCA
ACACGGCGCATTGCCATGTTGATCCCGGCTCCAATGACTATTTGCGCCGCATCGCCAGTTTTGCCAGTCA
GCTCCACCAGAATGCCTGCCAGCTTGCGATCCTGCAGATAGAGGTCATTAGGCCATTTAACACGAACTTT
ATCTGCACCCAGCTTGCGTAATACTTCCGCCATCACGATACCGATAACCAGACTTAAACCAATCGCCGCC
GCCGGGCCTTGTTCCAGACGCCAGAACATCGACAAATATAAGTTTGCGCCAAAAGGCGAAAACCATTTCC
GACCCCGGCGACCACGGCCAGCCTGCTGGTATTCTGCAATGCAAGCATCGCCCGATTTAAGCTCTCCGAT
ACGATCAAGAAGGTACTGATTCGTGGAGTCAATCACAGGCAGCACGGCTACACTACCGCCATCCAGCTGA
CCCAATATCTGTTTAGCATTAAGTAACTGGATAGGCTCAGGCAGGCTGTATCCTTTACCCGGAACGGTAA
AGACATCAACGCCCCAGTCACGCAGTGTCTGAATGTGTTTATTAATAGCCGCCCGGCTCATTCCCAGCGT
TTCACCCAACTGCTCGCCAGAGTGAAATTCACCGTTCGCTAACAGGGCAATCAATTTCAGTGGCACGGTG
TTATCCTTCATGGTGGCGGATCCGAATTCGGCCGGCCAGGCCTTTAATTAACTCGAGGGCCCATCTGGCC
TG
