>Addgene plasmid #58378 | pT2KXIGdeltaIn-MCS-birA-tagRFP | addgene partial sequence | sequence record 91835 | Tol2trans-5 5'-ccaggtcattgcacaacaccag-3'
AAAGACGTGAATATCTGTTCAGACACCCATATCCACTCTGTTCCACACAGGTCAGAGGTTTGTCCAGGAG
TTCTTGACAGAGGTGTAAAAAGTACTCAAAAATTTTACTCAAGTGAAAGTACAAGTACTTAGGGAAAATT
TTACTCAATTAAAAGTAAAAGTATCTGGCTAGAATCTTACTTGAGTAAAAGTAAAAAAGTACTCCATTAA
AATTGTACTTGAGTATTAAGGAAGTAAAAGTAAAAGCAAGAAAGAAAACTAGAGATTCTTGTTTAAGCTT
TTAATCTCAAAAAACATTAAATGAAATGCATACAAGGTTTTATCCTGCTTTAGAACTGTTTGTATTTAAT
TATCAAACTATAAGACAGACAATCTAATGCCAGTACACGCTACTCAAAGTTGTAAAACCTCAGATTTAAC
TTCAGTAGAAGCTGATTCTCAAAATTGTTAGTGTCAAGCCTAGCTCTTTTGGGGCTGAAAAGCAATCCTG
CAGTGCTGAAAAGCCTCTCACAGGCAGCCGATGCGGGAAGAGGTGTATTAGTCTTGATAGAGAGGCTGCA
AATAGCAGGAAACGTGAGCAGAGACTCCCTGGTGTCTGAAACACAGGCCAGATGGGCCCTCGAGTTAATT
AAAGGCCTGGCCGGCCGAATTCGGATCCGCCACCATGAAGGATAACACCGTGCCACTGAAATTGATTGCC
CTGTTAGCGAACGGTGAATTTCACTCTGGCGAGCAGTTGGGTGAAACGCTGGGAATGAGCCGGGCGGCTA
TTAATAAACACATTCAGACACTGCGTGACTGGGGCGTTGATGTCTTTACCGTTCCGGGTAAAGGATACAG
CCTGCCTGAGCCTATCCAGTTACTTAATGCTAAACAGATATTGG
